Addgene plasmid #27818: pUT1434-HQ858736
Depositing lab: John Gray & Erich Grotewold. Depositing organization: University of Toledo. Publication: The Maize TFome--development of a transcription factor open reading frame collection for functional genomics. Burdo B, Gray J, Goetting-Minesky MP, Wittler B, Hunt M, Li T, Velliquette D, Thomas J, Gentzel I, dos Santos Brito M, Mejia-Guerra MK, Connolly LN, Qaisi D, Li W, Casas MI, Doseff AI, Grotewold E. Plant J. 2014 Oct;80(2):356-66. doi: 10.1111/tpj.12623. Epub 2014 Aug 26. PubMed 25053252.
Backbone
  Vector backbone: pENTR/SD
  Backbone manufacturer: Invitrogen
  Backbone size w/o insert (bp): 2601
  Vector type: Entry vector
Growth in bacteria
  Bacterial resistance: Kanamycin, 50 μg/mL
  Growth temperature: 37°C
  Growth strain: DH5alpha
  Growth instructions: E. coli TOP10
  Copy number: Low Copy
Gene/Insert
  Gene/Insert name: ALFIN-like transcription factor from EDV033713
  Species: Zea mays
  Insert size (bp): 750
  GenBank ID: HQ858736
  Cloning method: Restriction Enzyme
  Sequencing primers: 5′ M13 For; 3′ M13 Rev
Terms and licenses: Academic/Nonprofit Terms; Industry Terms: Not Available to Industry
Depositor comments: This CDS was amplified using PCR from a full length cDNA template from the Maize Full-length cDNA Project (www.maizecdna.org) and the PCR product included the stop codon. The PCR product was cloned into a Gateway pENTR/SD vector. Further information on this gene may be obtained at www.grassius.org using the GenBank number. (The second half of the plasmid name is the GenBank Number for the sequence of the insert)
How to cite: pUT1434-HQ858736 was a gift from John Gray & Erich Grotewold (Addgene plasmid # 27818 ; http://n2t.net/addgene:27818 ; RRID:Addgene_27818)
