[The description below was written by a language model from this plasmid's Addgene catalogue record and the feature table of its GenBank file.]
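Description:
pUT1434-HQ858736 is a Gateway entry clone built on the Invitrogen pENTR/SD backbone (2601 bp without insert; 3351 bp in total) and forms part of a maize transcription factor open reading frame collection. It is propagated in E. coli under kanamycin selection, conferred by the aph(3')-Ia aminoglycoside phosphotransferase gene, and replicates from a ColE1/pUC-type origin. The feature table annotates this origin as high copy, whereas the catalogue entry lists the plasmid as low copy. The two sources therefore disagree on this point.

The payload is a 750 bp coding sequence for an ALFIN-like transcription factor from Zea mays, amplified by PCR from a full-length cDNA template and cloned with its native stop codon. The insert is not annotated as a feature in its own right. It occupies the interval between the attL1 and attL2 sites, which are the substrates for LR Clonase and allow the ORF to be transferred directionally into any attR-containing destination vector. Because the stop codon is kept, the clone suits native or N-terminally tagged expression rather than C-terminal fusions.

Just downstream of attL1 lies the bacteriophage T7 gene 10 ribosome binding site characteristic of the SD version of the backbone. This element travels with the ORF and supports translation in bacterial expression destinations. The entry vector has no promoter oriented to express the insert. The only promoter annotated is a T7 promoter beyond attL2, pointing back toward the cassette. The rrnB T1 and T2 terminators upstream of attL1 shield the insert from read-through transcription, and M13 forward and reverse primer sites flank the cassette for sequence verification. The clone serves as a source of this ORF for functional genomics studies of maize transcription factors.
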