LOCUS       Exported 3351 bp ds-DNA circular SYN 13-MAY-2021
DEFINITION  synthetic circular DNA
ACCESSION   .
VERSION     .
KEYWORDS    pUT1434-HQ858736
SOURCE      synthetic DNA construct
  ORGANISM  synthetic DNA construct
REFERENCE   1 (bases 1 to 3351)
  TITLE     Maize TF ORFeome collection
REFERENCE   2 (bases 1 to 3351)
  AUTHORS   .
  TITLE     Direct Submission
  JOURNAL   Exported May 13, 2021 from SnapGene Server 1.1.58
            http://www.snapgene.com
FEATURES             Location/Qualifiers
     source          1..3351
                     /organism="synthetic DNA construct"
                     /mol_type="other DNA"
     protein_bind    1..100
                     /gene="mutant version of attL"
                     /label=attL1
                     /bound_moiety="LR Clonase(TM)"
                     /note="recombination site for the Gateway(R) LR reaction"
     RBS             112..132
                     /note="efficient ribosome binding site from bacteriophage
                     T7 gene 10 (Olins and Rangwala, 1989)"
     protein_bind    complement(908..1007)
                     /gene="mutant version of attL"
                     /label=attL2
                     /bound_moiety="LR Clonase(TM)"
                     /note="recombination site for the Gateway(R) LR reaction"
     primer_bind     complement(1024..1043)
                     /label=T7
                     /note="T7 promoter, forward primer"
     promoter        complement(1025..1043)
                     /label=T7 promoter
                     /note="promoter for bacteriophage T7 RNA polymerase"
     primer_bind     complement(1048..1064)
                     /label=M13 rev
                     /note="common sequencing primer, one of multiple similar
                     variants"
     primer_bind     complement(1048..1064)
                     /label=M13 Reverse
                     /note="In lacZ gene. Also called M13-rev"
     primer_bind     complement(1166..1185)
                     /label=pENTR-R
                     /note="pENTR vectors, reverse primer"
     CDS             1177..1986
                     /codon_start=1
                     /gene="aph(3')-Ia"
                     /product="aminoglycoside phosphotransferase"
                     /label=KanR
                     /note="confers resistance to kanamycin in bacteria or G418
                     (Geneticin(R)) in eukaryotes"
                     /translation="MSHIQRETSRPRLNSNMDADLYGYKWARDNVGQSGATIYRLYGKP
                     DAPELFLKHGKGSVANDVTDEMVRLNWLTEFMPLPTIKHFIRTPDDAWLLTTAIPGKTA
                     FQVLEEYPDSGENIVDALAVFLRRLHSIPVCNCPFNSDRVFRLAQAQSRMNNGLVDASD
                     FDDERNGWPVEQVWKEMHKLLPFSPDSVVTHGDFSLDNLIFDEGKLIGCIDVGRVGIAD
                     RYQDLAILWNCLGEFSPSLQKRLFQKYGIDNPDMNKLQFHLMLDEFF"
     primer_bind     complement(1244..1263)
                     /label=Kan-R
                     /note="Kanamycin resistance gene, reverse primer"
     rep_origin      2133..2721
                     /direction=RIGHT
                     /label=ori
                     /note="high-copy-number ColE1/pMB1/pBR322/pUC origin of
                     replication"
     primer_bind     2622..2641
                     /label=pBR322ori-F
                     /note="pBR322 origin, forward primer"
     primer_bind     2875..2892
                     /label=L4440
                     /note="L4440 vector, forward primer"
     terminator      3051..3078
                     /label=rrnB T2 terminator
                     /note="transcription terminator T2 from the E. coli rrnB
                     gene"
     terminator      3170..3256
                     /gene="Escherichia coli rrnB"
                     /label=rrnB T1 terminator
                     /note="transcription terminator T1 from the E. coli rrnB
                     gene"
     primer_bind     3305..3327
                     /label=M13/pUC Forward
                     /note="In lacZ gene"
     primer_bind     3319..3336
                     /label=M13 Forward
                     /note="In lacZ gene. Also called M13-F20 or M13 (-21)
                     Forward"
     primer_bind     3320..3336
                     /label=M13 fwd
                     /note="common sequencing primer, one of multiple similar
                     variants"
ORIGIN
        1 caaataatga ttttattttg actgatagtg acctgttcgt tgcaacaaat tgatgagcaa
       61 tgctttttta taatgccaac tttgtacaaa aaagcaggct ccgcggccgc cttgtttaac
      121 tttaagaagg agcccttcac catggatatg gcccccgcgg ccgtctcctc caacccgcgc
      181 tcggtcgagg aaatcttcaa agacttctcc ggccggcgcg cggggctcgt ccgcgccctc
      241 acctccgatg tggacgattt ctgcagcttc tgcgacccag ataaggagaa cttgtgtctc
      301 tacggccttc ccaacggtag ctgggaggtc tcgccgccgg cggacgaggt tcctccggag
      361 ttgcccgagc cggcgctcgg catcaacttt gcgcgcgatg gcatgcagcg ccgcgactgg
      421 ctctcactcg tcgcggtcca ctctgactcg tggctcatct cagtcgcctt cttctacggc
      481 gcccgcctca acgccaacga ccggaagcgc ttattcagca tgatcagtga tcttccttct
      541 gtctttgaag catttgcgga caggaaacac gtcagggata ggtctggcgt tgatagcagc
      601 ggcaagtcca ggcactcatc aaagagagga aacgatggcc atgcgaagaa ctccagggca
      661 gcagctcctg ctgccaaaga gtacgacgac gacgatgacg aggaggacga ggaacacacg
      721 gaaacctttt gtggaagctg cggcggcctc tacaacgcga acgagttctg gatcggctgc
      781 gacatctgcg agcggtggtt ccacgggaag tgcgtgcgga tcacccctgc caaagcggac
      841 cacataaagc actacaagtg cccggactgc agctcgaaga aaataaggca gaagggtggg
      901 cgcgccgacc cagctttctt gtacaaagtt ggcattataa gaaagcattg cttatcaatt
      961 tgttgcaacg aacaggtcac tatcagtcaa aataaaatca ttatttgcca tccagctgat
     1021 atcccctata gtgagtcgta ttacatggtc atagctgttt cctggcagct ctggcccgtg
     1081 tctcaaaatc tctgatgtta cattgcacaa gataaaaata tatcatcatg aacaataaaa
     1141 ctgtctgctt acataaacag taatacaagg ggtgttatga gccatattca acgggaaacg
     1201 tcgaggccgc gattaaattc caacatggat gctgatttat atgggtataa atgggctcgc
     1261 gataatgtcg ggcaatcagg tgcgacaatc tatcgcttgt atgggaagcc cgatgcgcca
     1321 gagttgtttc tgaaacatgg caaaggtagc gttgccaatg atgttacaga tgagatggtc
     1381 agactaaact ggctgacgga atttatgcct cttccgacca tcaagcattt tatccgtact
     1441 cctgatgatg catggttact caccactgcg atccccggaa aaacagcatt ccaggtatta
     1501 gaagaatatc ctgattcagg tgaaaatatt gttgatgcgc tggcagtgtt cctgcgccgg
     1561 ttgcattcga ttcctgtttg taattgtcct tttaacagcg atcgcgtatt tcgtctcgct
     1621 caggcgcaat cacgaatgaa taacggtttg gttgatgcga gtgattttga tgacgagcgt
     1681 aatggctggc ctgttgaaca agtctggaaa gaaatgcata aacttttgcc attctcaccg
     1741 gattcagtcg tcactcatgg tgatttctca cttgataacc ttatttttga cgaggggaaa
     1801 ttaataggtt gtattgatgt tggacgagtc ggaatcgcag accgatacca ggatcttgcc
     1861 atcctatgga actgcctcgg tgagttttct ccttcattac agaaacggct ttttcaaaaa
     1921 tatggtattg ataatcctga tatgaataaa ttgcagtttc atttgatgct cgatgagttt
     1981 ttctaatcag aattggttaa ttggttgtaa cactggcaga gcattacgct gacttgacgg
     2041 gacggcgcaa gctcatgacc aaaatccctt aacgtgagtt acgcgtcgtt ccactgagcg
     2101 tcagaccccg tagaaaagat caaaggatct tcttgagatc ctttttttct gcgcgtaatc
     2161 tgctgcttgc aaacaaaaaa accaccgcta ccagcggtgg tttgtttgcc ggatcaagag
     2221 ctaccaactc tttttccgaa ggtaactggc ttcagcagag cgcagatacc aaatactgtc
     2281 cttctagtgt agccgtagtt aggccaccac ttcaagaact ctgtagcacc gcctacatac
     2341 ctcgctctgc taatcctgtt accagtggct gctgccagtg gcgataagtc gtgtcttacc
     2401 gggttggact caagacgata gttaccggat aaggcgcagc ggtcgggctg aacggggggt
     2461 tcgtgcacac agcccagctt ggagcgaacg acctacaccg aactgagata cctacagcgt
     2521 gagcattgag aaagcgccac gcttcccgaa gggagaaagg cggacaggta tccggtaagc
     2581 ggcagggtcg gaacaggaga gcgcacgagg gagcttccag ggggaaacgc ctggtatctt
     2641 tatagtcctg tcgggtttcg ccacctctga cttgagcgtc gatttttgtg atgctcgtca
     2701 ggggggcgga gcctatggaa aaacgccagc aacgcggcct ttttacggtt cctggccttt
     2761 tgctggcctt ttgctcacat gttctttcct gcgttatccc ctgattctgt ggataaccgt
     2821 attaccgcct ttgagtgagc tgataccgct cgccgcagcc gaacgaccga gcgcagcgag
     2881 tcagtgagcg aggaagcgga agagcgccca atacgcaaac cgcctctccc cgcgcgttgg
     2941 ccgattcatt aatgcagctg gcacgacagg tttcccgact ggaaagcggg cagtgagcgc
     3001 aacgcaatta atacgcgtac cgctagccag gaagagtttg tagaaacgca aaaaggccat
     3061 ccgtcaggat ggccttctgc ttagtttgat gcctggcagt ttatggcggg cgtcctgccc
     3121 gccaccctcc gggccgttgc ttcacaacgt tcaaatccgc tcccggcgga tttgtcctac
     3181 tcaggagagc gttcaccgac aaacaacaga taaaacgaaa ggcccagtct tccgactgag
     3241 cctttcgttt tatttgatgc ctggcagttc cctactctcg cgttaacgct agcatggatg
     3301 ttttcccagt cacgacgttg taaaacgacg gccagtctta agctcgggcc c
//
