>Addgene plasmid #27818 | pUT1434-HQ858736 | addgene partial sequence | sequence record 34108 | 27818 with M13pUC-fwd
CCAATAATGATTTTATTTTGACTGATAGTGACCTGTTCGTTGCAACAAATTGATGAGCAATGCTTTTTTA
TAATGCCAACTTTGTACAAAAAAGCAGGCTCCGCGGCCGCCTTGTTTAACTTTAAGAAGGAGCCCTTCAC
CATGGATATGGCCCCCGCGGCCGTCTCCTCCAACCCGCGCTCGGTCGAGGAAATCTTCAAAGACTTCTCC
GGCCGGCGCGCGGGGCTCGTCCGCGCCCTCACCTCCGATGTGGACGATTTCTGCAGCTTCTGCGACCCAG
ATAAGGAGAACTTGTGTCTCTACGGCCTTCCCAACGGTAGCTGGGAGGTCTCGCCGCCGGCGGACGAGGT
TCCTCCGGAGTTGCCCGAGCCGGCGCTCGGCATCAACTTTGCGCGCGATGGCATGCAGCGCCGCGACTGG
CTCTCACTCGTCGCGGTCCACTCTGACTCGTGGCTCATCTCAGTCGCCTTCTTCTACGGCGCCCGCCTCA
ACGCCAACGACCGGAAGCGCTTATTCAGCATGATCAGTGATCTTCCTTCTGTCTTTGAAGCATTTGCGGA
CAGGAAACACGTCAGGGATAGGTCTGGCGTTGATAGCAGCGGCAAGTCCAGGCACTCATCAAAGAGAGGA
AACGATGGCCATGCGAAGAACTCCAGGGCAGCAGCTCCTGCTGCCAAAGAGTACGACGACGACGATGACG
AGGAGGACGAGGAACACACGGAAACCTTTTGTGGAAGCTGCGGCGGCCTCTACAACGCGAACGAGTTCTG
GATCGGCTGCGACATCTGCGAGCGGTGGTTCCACGGGAAGTGCGTGCGGATCACCCCTGCCAAAGCGGAC
CACATAAAGCACTACAAGTGCCCGGACTGCAGCTCGAAGAAAATAA
